Addgene plasmid #45918: pMRXIP GFP-Stx18
Depositing lab: Noboru Mizushima. Depositing organization: The University of Tokyo. Publication: The hairpin-type tail-anchored SNARE syntaxin 17 targets to autophagosomes for fusion with endosomes/lysosomes. Itakura E, Kishi-Itakura C, Mizushima N. Cell. 2012 Dec 7;151(6):1256-69. doi: 10.1016/j.cell.2012.11.001. PubMed 23217709.
Backbone
  Vector backbone: pMRXIP GFP-Ci2
  Backbone manufacturer: Dr.Shoji Yamaoka of Tokyo Medical and Dental University
  Backbone size w/o insert (bp): 6600
  Total vector size (bp): 7605
  Vector type: Retroviral
  Selectable markers: Puromycin
Growth in bacteria
  Bacterial resistance: Ampicillin, 100 μg/mL
  Growth temperature: 37°C
  Growth strain: Stbl3
  Copy number: High Copy
Gene/Insert
  Gene/Insert name: syntaxin 18 (alt name: Stx18)
  Species: H. sapiens (human)
  Insert size (bp): 1005
  GenBank ID: NM_016930.2
  Entrez Gene: STX18 (a.k.a. Ufe1)
  Promoter: CMV
  Tag / fusion protein: GFP (N terminal on backbone)
  Cloning method: Restriction Enzyme; 5′ cloning site EcoRI (not destroyed); 3′ cloning site EcoRI (not destroyed)
  Sequencing primers: 5′ n/a; 3′ n/a
Resource information
  A portion of this plasmid was derived from a plasmid made by: It has the pMX backbone
Terms and licenses: Academic/Nonprofit Terms; Industry Terms: Not Available to Industry
How to cite: pMRXIP GFP-Stx18 was a gift from Noboru Mizushima (Addgene plasmid # 45918 ; http://n2t.net/addgene:45918 ; RRID:Addgene_45918)
