[The description below was written by a language model from this plasmid's Addgene catalogue record.]
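Description:
pMRXIP GFP-Stx18 is a retroviral expression vector of about 7.6 kb that carries human syntaxin 18 (STX18, also known as Ufe1) fused to GFP. It is built on the pMRXIP GFP-Ci2 backbone, which the record notes is derived from the pMX family of retroviral vectors. In bacteria it is maintained as a high-copy plasmid under ampicillin selection. The record specifies a recombination-deficient host strain, a common choice for vectors with repeated retroviral sequences. No feature table is provided, so elements such as the LTRs, the packaging signal and the bacterial origin are not itemised. The arrangement linking the puromycin marker to the insert is likewise not stated.

The payload is the roughly 1 kb syntaxin 18 coding sequence, inserted at an EcoRI site that is retained on both sides. Because the same enzyme flanks both ends, the cloning was not directional. The GFP is supplied by the backbone and sits at the N terminus, a placement that generally leaves the C-terminal membrane anchor of a SNARE protein unobstructed. The record lists CMV as the promoter. Puromycin resistance allows selection of transduced mammalian cells, so the vector is suited to making stable cell populations expressing the fusion after packaging into retroviral particles.

The associated publication concerns the targeting of a related SNARE, syntaxin 17, to autophagosomes for fusion with endosomes and lysosomes. This suggests the GFP-syntaxin 18 construct was used to visualise the localisation of another syntaxin family member by fluorescence microscopy, probably for comparison, although the record does not state its specific role.
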