>Addgene plasmid #45918 | pMRXIP GFP-Stx18 | addgene partial sequence | sequence record 66804 | EGFP_C
GACGAGCTGTACAAGGGTGGCGGTGGCTCGGGCGGTGGTGGGTCGGGTGGCGGCGGATCTATCGATGAAT
TGAATTCTATGGCGGTGGACATCACGCTGCTATTCCGGGCCAGCGTCAAGACCGTGAAGACGCGGAACAA
GGCGCTGGGAGTGGCGGTGGGCGGCGGGGTCGATGGCAGCCGGGACGAGCTGTTCCGCCGGAGCCCCCGG
CCCAAGGGCGACTTCTCCAGCCGGGCCCGCGAAGTGATTTCTCACATTGGCAAACTGAGAGATTTTCTTC
TGGAACACAGGAAAGATTATATTAATGCTTATAGCCATACCATGTCTGAATATGGGAGGATGACAGACAC
AGAACGAGACCAGATAGACCAGGATGCCCAGATATTCATGAGGACCTGTTCAGAAGCAATTCAGCAACTA
CGAACAGAAGCTCACAAGGAGATACATTCCCAGCAAGTGAAGGAGCACAGGACCGCTGTTTTGGATTTCA
TTGAAGATTACTTGAAAAGAGTATGTAAACTTTACTCAGAACAGAGAGCCATCCGAGTTAAAAGAGTGGT
GGATAAGAAAAGATTATCTAAGCTGGAACCAGAACCAAATACAAAGACAAGAGAATCCACATCTTCTGAG
AAAGTTTCACAGAGTCCTTCAAAAGACTCTGAAGAAAACCCTGCCACTGAA
